Addgene plasmid #100022: pRSET a sfGCaMP6s
Purpose: Bacterial expression of fluorescent reporter for calcium signaling, based off of GCaMP6s. cpEGFP replaced with a superfolder cpGFP variant.
Depositing lab: Wolf Frommer. Depositing organization: Carnegie Institution for Science. Publication: Ratiometric Matryoshka biosensors from a nested cassette of green- and orange-emitting fluorescent proteins. Ast C, Foret J, Oltrogge LM, De Michele R, Kleist TJ, Ho CH, Frommer WB. Nat Commun. 2017 Sep 5;8(1):431. doi: 10.1038/s41467-017-00400-2. PubMed 28874729.
Backbone
  Vector backbone: pRSET A
  Backbone manufacturer: Thermo Fisher Scientific
  Backbone size w/o insert (bp): 2973
  Total vector size (bp): 4218
  Vector type: Bacterial Expression
Growth in bacteria
  Bacterial resistance: Ampicillin, 100 μg/mL
  Growth temperature: 37°C
  Growth strain: DH5alpha
  Copy number: High Copy
Gene/Insert
  Gene/Insert name: sfGCaMP6s
  Mutation: cpEGFP replaced with superfolder cpGFP
  Promoter: T7
  Tag / fusion protein: 6x HIS tag (N terminal on backbone); Xpress_EK tag (N terminal on backbone)
  Cloning method: Ligation Independent Cloning
  Sequencing primers: 5′ T7; 3′ T7 term
Resource information
  A portion of this plasmid was derived from a plasmid made by: The M13 peptide and CaM from GCaMP6s (derived from Addgene plasmid #40753 - Douglas Kim) were used in the construction of this plasmid.
Terms and licenses: Academic/Nonprofit Terms; Industry Terms: Not Available to Industry
How to cite: pRSET a sfGCaMP6s was a gift from Wolf Frommer (Addgene plasmid # 100022 ; http://n2t.net/addgene:100022 ; RRID:Addgene_100022)
