[The description below was written by a language model from this plasmid's Addgene catalogue record and pLannotate feature annotations shown in this document.]
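Description:
pRSET a sfGCaMP6s is a 4,218 bp bacterial expression plasmid built on the commercial pRSET A backbone and designed to produce a genetically encoded green fluorescent calcium indicator in E. coli. It replicates from a high-copy ColE1/pUC-type origin and is selected with ampicillin through the β-lactamase (AmpR) gene and its native promoter. An f1 phage origin is also present, which in principle allows single-stranded DNA production.

The expression cassette is driven by the bacteriophage T7 promoter, followed by the efficient T7 gene 10 ribosome binding site, and closed by the T7 terminator, so expression requires a host that supplies T7 RNA polymerase. The open reading frame of roughly 1.35 kb encodes sfGCaMP6s, a derivative of GCaMP6s in which the circularly permuted EGFP has been replaced by a superfolder circularly permuted GFP variant. The M13 peptide and calmodulin domains, which together confer calcium-dependent changes in fluorescence, were taken from GCaMP6s. The automated annotation labels this reading frame as GCaMP2, which reflects sequence similarity within the GCaMP family rather than the actual identity of the insert. The backbone contributes an N-terminal 6xHis tag for metal-affinity purification and an Xpress epitope with an enterokinase cleavage site. The short fragments annotated as SV40 large T antigen, SET1, lacZα and lacI are probably backbone remnants or chance matches, not functional elements.

The plasmid is intended for bacterial production of the sensor protein, for example for purification and in vitro characterisation of its calcium response. It comes from work developing ratiometric Matryoshka biosensors from nested green and orange fluorescent proteins.
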