Features (pLannotate 1.2.2; 12 found; start..end, strand, type, name):
      1..19      +  promoter       T7 promoter: promoter for bacteriophage T7 RNA polymerase
     51..73      +  RBS            RBS: efficient ribosome binding site from bacteriophage T7 gene 10 (Olins and Rangwala, 1989)
     81..1427    +  CDS            GCaMP2: GCaMP2 is a basic (constitutively fluorescent) green fluorescent protein published in 2006, derived from Aequorea victoria.
   1446..1529    +  CDS            large T antigen (fragment): large T antigen from SV40 (simian virus 40)
   1557..1606    +  CDS            SET1 (fragment): solubility-enhancement tag derived from T7 phage gene 10B
   1614..1661    +  terminator     T7 terminator: transcription terminator for bacteriophage T7 RNA polymerase
   1687..1753    +  CDS            lacZα (fragment): LacZα fragment of β-galactosidase; lacZ fragment
   1758..2186    +  rep_origin     f1 ori (sequence partly withheld): f1 bacteriophage origin of replication; arrow indicates direction of (+) strand synthesis
   2239..2343    +  promoter       AmpR promoter: bla
   2344..3204    +  CDS            AmpR: β-lactamase; bla; confers resistance to ampicillin, carbenicillin, and related antibiotics
   3375..3963    +  rep_origin     ori: high-copy-number ColE1/pMB1/pBR322/pUC origin of replication
   4146..4199    +  CDS            lacI (fragment): lac repressor; lacI; The lac repressor binds to the lac operator to inhibit transcription in E. coli. This inhibition can be relieved by adding lactose or isopropyl-β-D-thiogalactopyranoside (IPTG).
>Addgene plasmid #100022 | pRSET a sfGCaMP6s | addgene full sequence | sequence record 194291 | Addgene NGS Result
TAATACGACTCACTATAGGGAGACCACAACGGTTTCCCTCTAGAAATAATTTTGTTTAACTTTAAGAAGG
AGATATACATATGCGGGGTTCTCATCATCATCATCATCATGGTATGGCTAGCATGACTGGTGGACAGCAA
ATGGGTCGGGATCTGTACGACGATGACGATAAGGATCTCGCCACCATGGTCGACTCATCACGTCGTAAGT
GGAATAAGACAGGTCACGCAGTCAGAGCTATAGGTCGGCTGAGCTCACTCGAGAACGTGTATATTACCGC
GGATAAACAGAAAAACGGCATTAAAGCGAACTTTACCGTGCGCCATAACGTGGAAGATGGCAGCGTGCAG
CTGGCGGATCATTATCAGCAGAACACCCCGATTGGCGATGGCCCGGTGCTGCTGCCGGATAACCATTATC
TGAGCACCCAGACCAAGCTGAGCAAAGATCCGAACGAAAAACGCGATCACATGGTGCTGCTGGAATTTGT
GACCGCAGCGGGCATTACACACGGCATGGATGAACTGTATGGCGGCACCGGCGGCAGCGCGAGCCAGGGC
GAAGAACTGTTTACCGGCGTGGTGCCGATTCTGGTGGAACTGGATGGCGATGTGAACGGCCATAAATTTA
GCGTGCGCGGCGAAGGCGAAGGCGATGCGACCATTGGCAAACTGACCCTGAAATTTATTTCCACCACCGG
CAAACTACCGGTGCCGTGGCCGACCCTGGTGACCACCTTAACCTATGGCGTGCAGTGCTTTAGCCGCTAT
CCGGATCATATGAAACGCCATGATTTTTTTAAAAGCGCGATGCCGGAAGGCTATGTGCAGGAACGCACCA
TTAGCTTTAAAGATGATGGCAAATATAAAACCCGCGCGGTGGTGAAATTTGAAGGCGATACCCTGGTGAA
CCGCATTGAACTGAAAGGCACCGATTTTAAAGAAGATGGCAACATTCTGGGGCATAAACTGGAATATAAC
CTGCCGGACCAACTGACTGAAGAGCAGATCGCAGAATTTAAAGAGGCTTTCTCCCTATTTGACAAGGACG
GGGATGGGACAATAACAACCAAGGAGCTGGGGACGGTGATGCGGTCTCTGGGGCAGAACCCCACAGAAGC
AGAGCTGCAGGACATGATCAATGAAGTAGATGCCGACGGTGACGGCACAATCGACTTCCCTGAGTTCCTG
ACAATGATGGCAAGAAAAATGAAATACAGGGACACGGAAGAAGAAATTAGAGAAGCGTTCGGTGTGTTTG
ATAAGGATGGCAATGGCTACATCAGTGCAGCAGAGCTTCGCCACGTGATGACAAACCTTGGAGAGAAGTT
AACAGATGAAGAGGTTGATGAAATGATCAGGGAAGCAGACATCGATGGGGATGGTCAGGTAAACTACGAA
GAGTTTGTACAAATGATGACAGCGAAGTGAGCGGCCGCGACTCTAGATCATAATCAGCCATACCACATTT
GTAGAGGTTTTACTTGCTTTAAAAAACCTCCCACACCTCCCCCTGAACCTGAAACATAAAATGAATGCAA
TTCGAAGCTTGATCCGGCTGCTAACAAAGCCCGAAAGGAAGCTGAGTTGGCTGCTGCCACCGCTGAGCAA
TAACTAGCATAACCCCTTGGGGCCTCTAAACGGGTCTTGAGGGGTTTTTTGCTGAAAGGAGGAACTATAT
CCGGATCTGGCGTAATAGCGAAGAGGCCCGCACCGATCGCCCTTCCCAACAGTTGCGCAGCCTGAATGGC
GAATGGG
[124 nt withheld, positions 1758-1881]
C
[91 nt withheld, positions 1883-1973]
A
[49 nt withheld, positions 1975-2023]
CCTTTGACGTTGGAGTCCACGTTCTTT
[37 nt withheld, positions 2051-2087]
ACCCTATCTCGGTCTATTCTTTTGATTTATAAGGGATTTTGCCGATTTCGGCCTATTGGTTAAAAAATGA
GCTGATTTAACAAAAATTTAACGCGAATTTTAACAAAATATTAACGCTTACAATTTAGGTGGCACTTTTC
GGGGAAATGTGCGCGGAACCCCTATTTGTTTATTTTTCTAAATACATTCAAATATGTATCCGCTCATGAG
ACAATAACCCTGATAAATGCTTCAATAATATTGAAAAAGGAAGAGTATGAGTATTCAACATTTCCGTGTC
GCCCTTATTCCCTTTTTTGCGGCATTTTGCCTTCCTGTTTTTGCTCACCCAGAAACGCTGGTGAAAGTAA
AAGATGCTGAAGATCAGTTGGGTGCACGAGTGGGTTACATCGAACTGGATCTCAACAGCGGTAAGATCCT
TGAGAGTTTTCGCCCCGAAGAACGTTTTCCAATGATGAGCACTTTTAAAGTTCTGCTATGTGGCGCGGTA
TTATCCCGTATTGACGCCGGGCAAGAGCAACTCGGTCGCCGCATACACTATTCTCAGAATGACTTGGTTG
AGTACTCACCAGTCACAGAAAAGCATCTTACGGATGGCATGACAGTAAGAGAATTATGCAGTGCTGCCAT
AACCATGAGTGATAACACTGCGGCCAACTTACTTCTGACAACGATCGGAGGACCGAAGGAGCTAACCGCT
TTTTTGCACAACATGGGGGATCATGTAACTCGCCTTGATCGTTGGGAACCGGAGCTGAATGAAGCCATAC
CAAACGACGAGCGTGACACCACGATGCCTGTAGCAATGGCAACAACGTTGCGCAAACTATTAACTGGCGA
ACTACTTACTCTAGCTTCCCGGCAACAATTAATAGACTGGATGGAGGCGGATAAAGTTGCAGGACCACTT
CTGCGCTCGGCCCTTCCGGCTGGCTGGTTTATTGCTGATAAATCTGGAGCCGGTGAGCGTGGGTCTCGCG
GTATCATTGCAGCACTGGGGCCAGATGGTAAGCCCTCCCGTATCGTAGTTATCTACACGACGGGGAGTCA
GGCAACTATGGATGAACGAAATAGACAGATCGCTGAGATAGGTGCCTCACTGATTAAGCATTGGTAACTG
TCAGACCAAGTTTACTCATATATACTTTAGATTGATTTAAAACTTCATTTTTAATTTAAAAGGATCTAGG
TGAAGATCCTTTTTGATAATCTCATGACCAAAATCCCTTAACGTGAGTTTTCGTTCCACTGAGCGTCAGA
CCCCGTAGAAAAGATCAAAGGATCTTCTTGAGATCCTTTTTTTCTGCGCGTAATCTGCTGCTTGCAAACA
AAAAAACCACCGCTACCAGCGGTGGTTTGTTTGCCGGATCAAGAGCTACCAACTCTTTTTCCGAAGGTAA
CTGGCTTCAGCAGAGCGCAGATACCAAATACTGTTCTTCTAGTGTAGCCGTAGTTAGGCCACCACTTCAA
GAACTCTGTAGCACCGCCTACATACCTCGCTCTGCTAATCCTGTTACCAGTGGCTGCTGCCAGTGGCGAT
AAGTCGTGTCTTACCGGGTTGGACTCAAGACGATAGTTACCGGATAAGGCGCAGCGGTCGGGCTGAACGG
GGGGTTCGTGCACACAGCCCAGCTTGGAGCGAACGACCTACACCGAACTGAGATACCTACAGCGTGAGCT
ATGAGAAAGCGCCACGCTTCCCGAAGGGAGAAAGGCGGACAGGTATCCGGTAAGCGGCAGGGTCGGAACA
GGAGAGCGCACGAGGGAGCTTCCAGGGGGAAACGCCTGGTATCTTTATAGTCCTGTCGGGTTTCGCCACC
TCTGACTTGAGCGTCGATTTTTGTGATGCTCGTCAGGGGGGCGGAGCCTATGGAAAAACGCCAGCAACGC
GGCCTTTTTACGGTTCCTGGCCTTTTGCTGGCCTTTTGCTCACATGTTCTTTCCTGCGTTATCCCCTGAT
TCTGTGGATAACCGTATTACCGCCTTTGAGTGAGCTGATACCGCTCGCCGCAGCCGAACGACCGAGCGCA
GCGAGTCAGTGAGCGAGGAAGCGGAAGAGCGCCCAATACGCAAACCGCCTCTCCCCGCGCGTTGGCCGAT
TCATTAATGCAGGATCTCGATCCCGCGAAAT
